>Addgene plasmid #103725 | LSB-hsa-miR-708-5p | depositor full sequence | sequence record 196498 | Full Sequence
AATTGAGGGGATAACGCAGGAAAGAACATGTGAGCAAAAGGCCAGCAAAAGGCCAGGAACCGTAAAAAGG
CCGCGTTGCTGGCGTTTTTCCATAGGCTCCGCCCCCCTGACGAGCATCACAAAAATCGACGCTCAAGTCA
GAGGTGGCGAAACCCGACAGGACTATAAAGATACCAGGCGTTTCCCCCTGGAAGCTCCCTCGTGCGCTCT
CCTGTTCCGACCCTGCCGCTTACCGGATACCTGTCCGCCTTTCTCCCTTCGGGAAGCGTGGCGCTTTCTC
ATAGCTCACGCTGTAGGTATCTCAGTTCGGTGTAGGTCGTTCGCTCCAAGCTGGGCTGTGTGCACGAACC
CCCCGTTCAGCCCGACCGCTGCGCCTTATCCGGTAACTATCGTCTTGAGTCCAACCCGGTAAGACACGAC
TTATCGCCACTGGCAGCAGCCACTGGTAACAGGATTAGCAGAGCGAGGTATGTAGGCGGTGCTACAGAGT
TCTTGAAGTGGTGGCCTAACTACGGCTACACTAGAAGAACAGTATTTGGTATCTGCGCTCTGCTGAAGCC
AGTTACCTTCGGAAAAAGAGTTGGTAGCTCTTGATCCGGCAAACAAACCACCGCTGGTAGCGGTGGTTTT
TTTGTTTGCAAGCAGCAGATTACGCGCAGAAAAAAAGGATCTCAAGAAGATCCTTTGATCTTTTCTACGG
GGTCTGACGCTCAGTGGAACGAAAACTCACGTTAAGGGATTTTGGTCATGAGATTATCAAAAAGGATCTT
CACCTAGATCCTTTTAAATTAAAAATGAAGTTTTAAATCAATCTAAAGTATATATGAGTAAACTTGGTCT
GACAGTTACCAATGCTTAATCAGTGAGGCACCTATCTCAGCGATCTGTCTATTTCGTTCATCCATAGTTG
CCTGACTCCCCGTCGTGTAGATAACTACGATACGGGAGGGCTTACCATCTGGCCCCAGTGCTGCAATGAT
ACCGCGAGAACCACGCTCACCGGCTCCAGATTTATCAGCAATAAACCAGCCAGCCGGAAGGGCCGAGCGC
AGAAGTGGTCCTGCAACTTTATCCGCCTCCATCCAGTCTATTAATTGTTGCCGGGAAGCTAGAGTAAGTA
GTTCGCCAGTTAATAGTTTGCGCAACGTTGTTGCCATTGCTACAGGCATCGTGGTGTCACGCTCGTCGTT
TGGTATGGCTTCATTCAGCTCCGGTTCCCAACGATCAAGGCGAGTTACATGATCCCCCATGTTGTGCAAA
AAAGCGGTTAGCTCCTTCGGTCCTCCGATCGTTGTCAGAAGTAAGTTGGCCGCAGTGTTATCACTCATGG
TTATGGCAGCACTGCATAATTCTCTTACTGTCATGCCATCCGTAAGATGCTTTTCTGTGACTGGTGAGTA
CTCAACCAAGTCATTCTGAGAATAGTGTATGCGGCGACCGAGTTGCTCTTGCCCGGCGTCAATACGGGAT
AATACCGCGCCACATAGCAGAACTTTAAAAGTGCTCATCATTGGAAAACGTTCTTCGGGGCGAAAACTCT
CAAGGATCTTACCGCTGTTGAGATCCAGTTCGATGTAACCCACTCGTGCACCCAACTGATCTTCAGCATC
TTTTACTTTCACCAGCGTTTCTGGGTGAGCAAAAACAGGAAGGCAAAATGCCGCAAAAAAGGGAATAAGG
GCGACACGGAAATGTTGAATACTCATACTCTTCCTTTTTCAATATTATTGAAGCATTTATCAGGGTTATT
GTCTCATGAGCGGATACATATTTGAATGTAGCTCCGAATTTCTCGAGGGCTTGTCGACGACGGCGGTCTC
CGTCGTCAGGATCATGAATTCGACCCGCCTGCCACCATGACCGAGTACAAGCCCACGGTGCGCCTCGCCA
CCCGCGACGACGTCCCCCGGGCCGTACGCACCCTCGCCGCCGCGTTCGCCGACTACCCCGCCACGCGCCA
CACCGTCGACCCGGACCGCCACATCGAGCGGGTCACCGAGCTGCAAGAACTCTTCCTCACGCGCGTCGGG
CTCGACATCGGCAAGGTGTGGGTCGCGGACGACGGCGCCGCGGTGGCGGTCTGGACCACGCCGGAGAGCG
TCGAAGCGGGGGCGGTGTTCGCCGAGATCGGCCCGCGCATGGCCGAGTTGAGCGGTTCCCGGCTGGCCGC
GCAGCAACAGATGGAAGGCCTCCTGGCGCCGCACCGGCCCAAGGAGCCCGCGTGGTTCCTGGCCACCGTC
GGCGTCTCGCCCGACCACCAGGGCAAGGGTCTGGGCAGCGCCGTCGTGCTCCCCGGAGTGGAGGCGGCCG
AGCGCGCCGGGGTGCCCGCCTTCCTGGAGACATCCGCGCCCCGCAACCTCCCCTTCTACGAGCGGCTCGG
CTTCACCGTCACCGCCGACGTCGAGGTGCCCGAAGGACCGCGCACCTGGTGCATGACCCGCAAGCCCGGT
GCCTGATACGCGTGAATTCACTCCTCAGGTGCAGGCTGCCTATCAGAAGGTGGTGGCTGGTGTGGCCAAT
GCCCTGGCTCACAAATACCACTGAGATCTTTTTCCCTCTGCCAAAAATTATGGGGACATCATGAAGCCCC
TTGAGCATCTGACTTCTGGCTAATAAAGGAAATTTATTTTCATTGCAATAGTGTGTTGGAATTTTTTGTG
TCTCTCACTCGGAAGGACATATGGGAGGGCAAATCATTTAAAACATCAGAATGAGTATTTGGTTTAGAGT
TTGGCAACATATGCCCATATGCTGGCTGCCATGAACAAAGGTTGGCTATAAAGAGGTCATCAGTATATGA
AACAGCCCCCTGCTGTCCATTCCTTATTCCATAGAAAAGCCTTGACTTGAGGTTAGATTTTTTTTATATT
TTGTTTTGTGTTATTTTTTTCTTTAACATCCCTAAAATTTTCCTTACATGTTTTACTAGCCAGATTTTTC
CTCCTCTCCTGACTACTCCCAGTCATAGCTGTCCCTCTTCTCTTATGGAGATCCCTCGACCTGCAGCCCA
AGCTTGAATTCTCTAGAATTACCCTGTTATCCCTATGCTTGGTTTACCGAGCTCTTATTGGTTTTCAAAC
TTCATTGACTGTGCCCAACGCGCCTGGGAGCTCACGGGGACAGCCCCCCCCCAAAGCCCCCAGGGATGTA
ATTACGTCCCTCCCCCGCTAGGGGGCAGCAGCGAGCCGCCCGGGGCTCCGCTCCGGTCCGGCGCTCCCCC
CGCATCCCCGAGCCGGCAGCGTGCGGGGACAGCCCGGGCACGGGGAAGGTGGCACGGGATCGCTTTCCTC
TGAACGCTTCTCGCTGCTCTTTGAGCCTGCAGACACCTGGGGGGATACGGGGAAAAAGCTAGGCTGAAAG
ACCGGTTCTTAGAATGACACGCGCCTGGGAGCTCACGGGGACAGCCCCCCCCCAAAGCCCCCAGGGATGT
AATTACGTCCCTCCCCCGCTAGGGGGCAGCAGCGAGCCGCCCGGGGCTCCGCTCCGGTCCGGCGCTCCCC
CCGCATCCCCGAGCCGGCAGCGTGCGGGGACAGCCCGGGCACGGGGAAGGTGGCACGGGATCGCTTTCCT
CTGAACGCTTCTCGCTGCTCTTTGAGCCTGCAGACACCTGGGGGGATACGGGGAAAAAGCTAACTTCTGA
GACGACAACTTTGTATAGAAAAGTTGGCTCCGAATTCGCCCTTGACAGCAGAGATCCAGTTTGGTTAATT
AATTGGCTCCGGTGCCCGTCAGTGGGCAGAGCGCACATCGCCCACAGTCCCCGAGAAGTTGTGGGGAGGG
GTCGGCAATTGAACCGGTGCCTAGAGAAGGTGGCGCGGGGTAAACTGGGAAAGTGATGTCGTGTACTGGC
TCCGCCTTTTTCCCGAGGGTGGGGGAGAACCGTATATAAGTGCAGTAGTCGCCGTGAACGTTCTTTTTCG
CAACGGGTTTGCCGCCAGAACACAGGTAAGTGCCGTGTGTGGTTCCCGCGGGCCTGGCCTCTTTACGGGT
TATGGCCCTTGCGTGCCTTGAATTACTTCCACCTGGCTGCAGTACGTGATTCTTGATCCCGAGCTTCGGG
TTGGAAGTGGGTGGGAGAGTTCGAGGCCTTGCGCTTAAGGAGCCCCTTCGCCTCGTGCTTGAGTTGAGGC
CTGGCCTGGGCGCTGGGGCCGCCGCGTGCGAATCTGGTGGCACCTTCGCGCCTGTCTCGCTGCTTTCGAT
AAGTCTCTAGCCATTTAAAATTTTTGATGACCTGCTGCGACGCTTTTTTTCTGGCAAGATAGTCTTGTAA
ATGCGGGCCAAGATCTGCACACTGGTATTTCGGTTTTTGGGGCCGCGGGCGGCGACGGGGCCCGTGCGTC
CCAGCGCACATGTTCGGCGAGGCGGGGCCTGCGAGCGCGGCCACCGAGAATCGGACGGGGGTAGTCTCAA
GCTGGCCGGCCTGCTCTGGTGCCTGGCCTCGCGCCGCCGTGTATCGCCCCGCCCTGGGCGGCAAGGCTGG
CCCGGTCGGCACCAGTTGCGTGAGCGGAAAGATGGCCGCTTCCCGGCCCTGCTGCAGGGAGCTCAAAATG
GAGGACGCGGCGCTCGGGAGAGCGGGCGGGTGAGTCACCCACACAAAGGAAAAGGGCCTTTCCGTCCTCA
GCCGTCGCTTCATGTGACTCCACGGAGTACCGGGCGCCGTCCAGGCACCTCGATTAGTTCTCGAGCTTTT
GGAGTACGTCGTCTTTAGGTTGGGGGGAGGGGTTTTATGCGATGGAGTTTCCCCACACTGAGTGGGTGGA
GACTGAAGTTAGGCCAGCTTGGCACTTGATGTAATTCTCCTTGGAATTTGCCCTTTTTGAGTTTGGATCT
TGGTTCATTCTCAAGCCTCAGACAGTGGTTCAAAGTTTTTTTCTTCCATTTCAGGTGTCGTGAGAAGGGC
GAATTCGACCCAAGTTTGTACAAAAAAGCAGGCTGGATCCAGGTGCCACCATGGTGAGCGAGCTGATTAA
GGAGAACATGCACATGAAGCTGTACATGGAGGGCACCGTGAACAACCACCACTTCAAGTGCACATCCGAG
GGCGAAGGCAAGCCCTACGAGGGCACCCAGACCATGAGAATCAAGGCGGTCGAGGGCGGCCCTCTCCCCT
TCGCCTTCGACATCCTGGCTACCAGCTTCATGTACGGCAGCAAAACCTTCATCAACCACACCCAGGGCAT
CCCCGACTTCTTTAAGCAGTCCTTCCCCGAGGGCTTCACATGGGAGAGAGTCACCACATACGAAGATGGG
GGCGTGCTGACCGCTACCCAGGACACCAGCCTCCAGGACGGCTGCCTCATCTACAACGTCAAGATCAGAG
GGGTGAACTTCCCATCCAACGGCCCTGTGATGCAGAAGAAAACACTCGGCTGGGAGGCCTCCACCGAGAC
ACTGTACCCCGCTGACGGCGGCCTGGAAGGCAGAGCCGACATGGCCCTGAAGCTCGTGGGCGGGGGCCAC
CTGATCTGCAACCTTAAGACCACATACAGATCCAAGAAACCCGCTAAGAACCTCAAGATGCCCGGCGTCT
ACTATGTGGACAGGAGACTGGAAAGAATCAAGGAGGCCGACAAAGAGACATACGTCGAGCAGCACGAGGT
GGCTGTGGCCAGATACTGCGACCTCCCTAGCAAACTGGGGCACAAACTTAATTGAGAATTCTACCACCCA
GCTTTCTTGTACAAAGTGGTACGTCTCAAGACCAGAGGTCTCTGCTTCTAAGTAGCCCAGCTAGATTGTA
AGCTCCTTCCCAGCTAGATTGTAAGCTCCTTCCCAGCTAGATTGTAAGCTCCTTCCCAGCTAGATTGTAA
GCTCCTTCAACCAGAAGAGACCTGTGCTTCACTCCTCAGGTGCAGGCTGCCTATCAGAAGGTGGTGGCTG
GTGTGGCCAATGCCCTGGCTCACAAATACCACTGAGATCTTTTTCCCTCTGCCAAAAATTATGGGGACAT
CATGAAGCCCCTTGAGCATCTGACTTCTGGCTAATAAAGGAAATTTATTTTCATTGCAATAGTGTGTTGG
AATTTTTTGTGTCTCTCACTCGGAAGGACATATGGGAGGGCAAATCATTTAAAACATCAGAATGAGTATT
TGGTTTAGAGTTTGGCAACATATGCCCATATGCTGGCTGCCATGAACAAAGGTTGGCTATAAAGAGGTCA
TCAGTATATGAAACAGCCCCCTGCTGTCCATTCCTTATTCCATAGAAAAGCCTTGACTTGAGGTTAGATT
TTTTTTATATTTTGTTTTGTGTTATTTTTTTCTTTAACATCCCTAAAATTTTCCTTACATGTTTTACTAG
CCAGATTTTTCCTCCTCTCCTGACTACTCCCAGTCATAGCTGTCCCTCTTCTCTTATGGAGATCCCGAGC
GGTGCGTTTTTATGCTTGTAGTATTGTATAATGTTTTTAAGATCCAAGCTTCTGACCTCTTCTCTTCCTC
CCACAGGGCCTCGAGACAATTGCATCGATGGTACCAGTGAAAGTCTGCAATGAATTCGAGTTGGCGCGCC
TGTCATTCTAAATCTCTCTTTCAGCCTAAAGCTTTTTCCCCGTATCCCCCCAGGTGTCTGCAGGCTCAAA
GAGCAGCGAGAAGCGTTCAGAGGAAAGCGATCCCGTGCCACCTTCCCCGTGCCCGGGCTGTCCCCGCACG
CTGCCGGCTCGGGGATGCGGGGGGAGCGCCGGACCGGAGCGGAGCCCCGGGCGGCTCGCTGCTGCCCCCT
AGCGGGGGAGGGACGTAATTACATCCCTGGGGGCTTTGGGAGGGGGCTGTCCCCGTGAGCTCCCAGGCGC
GCCTGTCATTCTAAATCTCTCTTTCAGCCTAAAGCTTTTTCCCCGTATCCCCCCAGGTGTCTGCAGGCTC
AAAGAGCAGCGAGAAGCGTTCAGAGGAAAGCGATCCCGTGCCACCTTCCCCGTGCCCGGGCTGTCCCCGC
ACGCTGCCGGCTCGGGGATGCGGGGGGAGCGCCGGACCGGAGCGGAGCCCCGGGCGGCTCGCTGCTGCCC
CCTAGCGGGGGAGGGACGTAATTACATCCCTGGGGGCTTTGGGGGGGGGCTGTCCCCGTGAGCTCCCAGG
CGCGCCAACTCGGTACCGTATCGATGTCGACGTTAACGCTAGTGATATCAACTTTGTATAGAAAAGTTGG
CTCCGAATTCGCCCTTGACAGCAGAGATCCAGTTTGGTTAATTAATTGGCTCCGGTGCCCGTCAGTGGGC
AGAGCGCACATCGCCCACAGTCCCCGAGAAGTTGTGGGGAGGGGTCGGCAATTGAACCGGTGCCTAGAGA
AGGTGGCGCGGGGTAAACTGGGAAAGTGATGTCGTGTACTGGCTCCGCCTTTTTCCCGAGGGTGGGGGAG
AACCGTATATAAGTGCAGTAGTCGCCGTGAACGTTCTTTTTCGCAACGGGTTTGCCGCCAGAACACAGGT
AAGTGCCGTGTGTGGTTCCCGCGGGCCTGGCCTCTTTACGGGTTATGGCCCTTGCGTGCCTTGAATTACT
TCCACCTGGCTGCAGTACGTGATTCTTGATCCCGAGCTTCGGGTTGGAAGTGGGTGGGAGAGTTCGAGGC
CTTGCGCTTAAGGAGCCCCTTCGCCTCGTGCTTGAGTTGAGGCCTGGCCTGGGCGCTGGGGCCGCCGCGT
GCGAATCTGGTGGCACCTTCGCGCCTGTCTCGCTGCTTTCGATAAGTCTCTAGCCATTTAAAATTTTTGA
TGACCTGCTGCGACGCTTTTTTTCTGGCAAGATAGTCTTGTAAATGCGGGCCAAGATCTGCACACTGGTA
TTTCGGTTTTTGGGGCCGCGGGCGGCGACGGGGCCCGTGCGTCCCAGCGCACATGTTCGGCGAGGCGGGG
CCTGCGAGCGCGGCCACCGAGAATCGGACGGGGGTAGTCTCAAGCTGGCCGGCCTGCTCTGGTGCCTGGC
CTCGCGCCGCCGTGTATCGCCCCGCCCTGGGCGGCAAGGCTGGCCCGGTCGGCACCAGTTGCGTGAGCGG
AAAGATGGCCGCTTCCCGGCCCTGCTGCAGGGAGCTCAAAATGGAGGACGCGGCGCTCGGGAGAGCGGGC
GGGTGAGTCACCCACACAAAGGAAAAGGGCCTTTCCGTCCTCAGCCGTCGCTTCATGTGACTCCACGGAG
TACCGGGCGCCGTCCAGGCACCTCGATTAGTTCTCGAGCTTTTGGAGTACGTCGTCTTTAGGTTGGGGGG
AGGGGTTTTATGCGATGGAGTTTCCCCACACTGAGTGGGTGGAGACTGAAGTTAGGCCAGCTTGGCACTT
GATGTAATTCTCCTTGGAATTTGCCCTTTTTGAGTTTGGATCTTGGTTCATTCTCAAGCCTCAGACAGTG
GTTCAAAGTTTTTTTCTTCCATTTCAGGTGTCGTGAGAAGGGCGAATTCGACCCAAGTTTGTACAAAAAA
GCAGGCTCGCCACCATGGTGAGCAAGGGCGAGGAGCTGTTCACCGGGGTGGTGCCCATCCTGGTCGAGCT
GGACGGCGACGTAAACGGCCACAAGTTCAGCGTGAGGGGCGAGGGCGAGGGCGATGCCACCAACGGCAAG
CTGACCCTGAAGTTCATCTGCACCACCGGCAAGCTGCCCGTGCCCTGGCCCACCCTCGTGACCACCCTGA
GCCACGGCGTGCAGTGCTTCGCCCGCTACCCCGACCACATGAAGCAGCACGACTTCTTCAAGTCCGCCAT
GCCCGAAGGCTACGTCCAGGAGCGCACCATCTTCTTCAAGGACGACGGCACCTACAAGACCCGCGCCGAG
GTGAAGTTCGAGGGCGACACCCTAGTGAACCGCATCGAGCTGAAGGGCGTCGACTTCAAGGAGGACGGCA
ACATCCTGGGGCACAAGCTGGAGTACAACTTCAACAGCCACAACATCTATATCATGGCCGTCAAGCAGAA
GAACGGCATCAAGGTGAACTTCAAGATCCGCCACAACGTGGAGGACGGCAGCGTGCAGCTCGCCGACCAC
TACCAGCAGAACACCCCCATCGGCGACGGCCCCGTGCTGCTGCCCGACAGCCACTACCTGAGCACCCAGT
CCGTGCTGAGCAAAGACCCCAACGAGAAGCGCGATCACATGGTCCTGCTGGAGTTCCGCACCGCCGCCGG
GATCACTCTCGGCATGGACGAGCTGTACAAGTAATACCACCCAGCTTTCTTGTACAAAGTGGTACGCGTG
AATTCACTCCTCAGGTGCAGGCTGCCTATCAGAAGGTGGTGGCTGGTGTGGCCAATGCCCTGGCTCACAA
ATACCACTGAGATCTTTTTCCCTCTGCCAAAAATTATGGGGACATCATGAAGCCCCTTGAGCATCTGACT
TCTGGCTAATAAAGGAAATTTATTTTCATTGCAATAGTGTGTTGGAATTTTTTGTGTCTCTCACTCGGAA
GGACATATGGGAGGGCAAATCATTTAAAACATCAGAATGAGTATTTGGTTTAGAGTTTGGCAACATATGC
CCATATGCTGGCTGCCATGAACAAAGGTTGGCTATAAAGAGGTCATCAGTATATGAAACAGCCCCCTGCT
GTCCATTCCTTATTCCATAGAAAAGCCTTGACTTGAGGTTAGATTTTTTTTATATTTTGTTTTGTGTTAT
TTTTTTCTTTAACATCCCTAAAATTTTCCTTACATGTTTTACTAGCCAGATTTTTCCTCCTCTCCTGACT
ACTCCCAGTCATAGCTGTCCCTCTTCTCTTATGGAGATCCCTCGACCTGCAGCCCAAGCTTGGCGTAATC
ATGGTCATAGCTGTTTCCTGTGTGAAATTGTTATCCGCTCACAATTCCACACAACATACGAGCCGGAAGC
ATAAAGTGTAAAGCCTGGGGTGCCTAATGAGTGAGCTAACTCACATTAATTGCGTTGCGCTCACTGCCCG
CTTTCCAGTCGGGAAACCTGTCGTGCCAGCGGATCGACAGTACTAAGCTTGGTCTAATACCCAATCTCTC
GTCTTATCCAGATGTTTTATACGCCTCTGGCCCGTGTCTCAAAATCTCTGATGTTACATTGCACAAGATA
AAATAATATCATCATGAACAATAAAACTGTCTGCTTACATAAACAGTAATACAAGGGGTGTTATGAGCCA
TATTCAACGGGAAACGTCGAGGCCGCGATTAAATTCCAACATGGATGCTGATTTATATGGGTATAAATGG
GCTCGCGATAATGTCGGGCAATCAGGTGCGACAATCTATCGCTTGTATGGGAAGCCCGATGCGCCAGAGT
TGTTTCTGAAACATGGCAAAGGTAGCGTTGCCAATGATGTTACAGATGAGATGGTCAGACTAAACTGGCT
GACGGAATTTATGCCTCTTCCGACCATCAAGCATTTTATCCGTACTCCTGATGATGCATGGTTACTCACC
ACTGCGATCCCCGGAAAAACAGCATTCCAGGTATTAGAAGAATATCCTGATTCAGGTGAAAATATTGTTG
ATGCGCTGGCAGTGTTCCTGCGCCGGTTGCATTCGATTCCTGTTTGTAATTGTCCTTTTAACAGCGATCG
CGTATTTCGTCTCGCTCAGGCGCAATCACGAATGAATAACGGTTTGGTTGATGCGAGTGATTTTGATGAC
GAGCGTAATGGCTGGCCTGTTGAACAAGTCTGGAAAGAAATGCATAAACTTTTGCCATTCTCACCGGATT
CAGTCGTCACTCATGGTGATTTCTCACTTGATAACCTTATTTTTGACGAGGGGAAATTAATAGGTTGTAT
TGATGTTGGACGAGTCGGAATCGCAGACCGATACCAGGATCTTGCCATCCTATGGAACTGCCTCGGTGAG
TTTTCTCCTTCATTACAGAAACGGCTTTTTCAAAAATATGGTATTGATAATCCTGATATGAATAAATTGC
AGTTTCATTTGATGCTCGATGAGTTTTTCTAATCAGAATTGGTTAATTGGTTGTAACACTGGCAGAGCAT
TACGCTGACTTGACGGGACGGCGCAAGCTCATGACCAAAATCCCTTAACGTGAGTTACGCGTCGTTCCAC
TGAGCGTCAGAGGTATCACTAGTATTACAGAGGTAAGTTATAACAGTCGCCTAACCC
Features (pLannotate 1.2.2; 28 found; start..end, strand, type, name):
     87..675     -  rep_origin     ori: high-copy-number ColE1/pMB1/pBR322/pUC origin of replication
    846..1706    -  CDS            AmpR: β-lactamase; bla; confers resistance to ampicillin, carbenicillin, and related antibiotics
   1707..1778    -  promoter       AmpR promoter: bla
   1857..2456    +  CDS            PuroR: puromycin N-acetyltransferase; pac from Streptomyces alboniger; confers resistance to puromycin
   2461..2541    +  CDS            HBB (fragment): HBB_PONPY - Experimental evidence at transcript level: Swiss-Prot protein existence level 2. Involved in oxygen transport from the lung to the various peripheral tissues. From Pongo pygmaeus (Bornean orangutan).
   2612..2667    +  polyA_signal   β-globin poly(A) signal: rabbit β-globin polyadenylation signal (Gil and Proudfoot, 1987)
   3646..3666    +  protein_bind   attB4: mutant version of attB; core recombination site for the Gateway® BP reaction BP Clonase™
   3734..3945    +  promoter       EF-1α core promoter: core promoter for human elongation factor EF-1α
   3946..4884    +  intron         EF-1α intron A: intron upstream of the start codon of human EF-1α
   4911..4931    +  protein_bind   attB1: mutant version of attB; core recombination site for the Gateway® BP reaction BP Clonase™
   4951..5646    +  CDS            mKate2: mKate2 is a basic (constitutively fluorescent) red fluorescent protein published in 2009, derived from Entacmaea quadricolor. It is reported to be a rapidly-maturing monomer with moderate acid sensitivity.
   5666..5690    -  protein_bind   attB2: mutant version of attB; recombination site for the Gateway® BP reaction BP Clonase™
   5838..5912    +  CDS            HBB (fragment): HBB_PONPY - Experimental evidence at transcript level: Swiss-Prot protein existence level 2. Involved in oxygen transport from the lung to the various peripheral tissues. From Pongo pygmaeus (Bornean orangutan).
   5983..6038    +  polyA_signal   β-globin poly(A) signal: rabbit β-globin polyadenylation signal (Gil and Proudfoot, 1987)
   6422..6447    +  misc_feature   SA: splice acceptor site
   7119..7139    +  protein_bind   attB4: mutant version of attB; core recombination site for the Gateway® BP reaction BP Clonase™
   7207..7418    +  promoter       EF-1α core promoter: core promoter for human elongation factor EF-1α
   7419..8357    +  intron         EF-1α intron A: intron upstream of the start codon of human EF-1α
   8384..8404    +  protein_bind   attB1: mutant version of attB; core recombination site for the Gateway® BP reaction BP Clonase™
   8415..9131    +  CDS            EBFP2: EBFP2 is a basic (constitutively fluorescent) blue fluorescent protein published in 2007, derived from Aequorea victoria. It is reported to be a rapidly-maturing monomer with moderate acid sensitivity.
   9139..9163    -  protein_bind   attB2: mutant version of attB; recombination site for the Gateway® BP reaction BP Clonase™
   9167..9247    +  CDS            HBB (fragment): HBB_PONPY - Experimental evidence at transcript level: Swiss-Prot protein existence level 2. Involved in oxygen transport from the lung to the various peripheral tissues. From Pongo pygmaeus (Bornean orangutan).
   9318..9373    +  polyA_signal   β-globin poly(A) signal: rabbit β-globin polyadenylation signal (Gil and Proudfoot, 1987)
   9756..9778    -  protein_bind   lac operator (fragment): The lac repressor binds to the lac operator to inhibit transcription in E. coli. This inhibition can be relieved by adding lactose or isopropyl-β-D-thiogalactopyranoside (IPTG). lac repressor encoded by lacI
   9782..9812    -  promoter       lac promoter: promoter for the E. coli lac operon
   9827..9848    -  protein_bind   CAP binding site: CAP binding activates transcription in the presence of cAMP. E. coli catabolite activator protein
   9861..9900    -  CDS            lacI (fragment): lac repressor; lacI; The lac repressor binds to the lac operator to inhibit transcription in E. coli. This inhibition can be relieved by adding lactose or isopropyl-β-D-thiogalactopyranoside (IPTG).
  10073..10882   +  CDS            KanR: aminoglycoside phosphotransferase; aph(3')-Ia; confers resistance to kanamycin in bacteria or G418 (Geneticin®) in eukaryotes
