[The description below was written by a language model from this plasmid's Addgene catalogue record and pLannotate feature annotations shown in this document.]
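Description:
LSB-hsa-miR-708-5p is a mammalian expression and synthetic-biology plasmid built on the Low Sensor Backbone (LSB), designed as a two-colour fluorescent reporter of microRNA activity. The annotated depositor sequence is about 11 kb. It is maintained in E. coli through a high-copy ColE1/pUC-type origin and carries both a β-lactamase gene (ampicillin) and an aph(3')-Ia gene (kanamycin), matching the dual bacterial selection listed in the record. A puromycin N-acetyltransferase coding sequence followed by a rabbit β-globin polyadenylation signal allows puromycin selection in mammalian cells, although no promoter for this cassette is annotated in the feature table.

The payload consists of two parallel transcription units. Each is driven by the human EF-1α core promoter with its intron A, flanked by Gateway attB4/attB1/attB2 recombination scars left from assembly, and terminated by a β-globin 3' region and poly(A) signal. The first unit expresses the red fluorescent protein mKate2. According to the record, it carries a target site for human miR-708-5p in its 3' UTR, though this site is not itself annotated in the feature table. The second unit expresses the blue protein EBFP2 with no miRNA target and serves as an internal reference for plasmid dose and transcriptional activity. When miR-708-5p is active in transfected cells, mKate2 output is repressed while EBFP2 is unaffected, so the mKate2-to-EBFP2 ratio gives a normalised measure of miRNA activity.

The depositor notes that the repeated poly(A) elements make the plasmid inherently unstable. The physical plasmid also differs slightly from the depositor sequence, including short insertions flanking the puromycin coding region that are said not to impair selection.
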