Addgene plasmid #103725: LSB-hsa-miR-708-5p
Purpose: Used to sense miRNA activity using fluorescence based tools. hsa-miR-708-5p target in 3' UTR of of mKate. miRNA activity can be measured by the repression of mKate2 relative to EBFP2 fluorescent proteins . Plasmid is inherently unstable; please see Depositor Comments
Depositing lab: Ron Weiss. Depositing organization: Massachusetts Institute of Technology. Publication: A mixed antagonistic/synergistic miRNA repression model enables accurate predictions of multi-input miRNA sensor activity. Gam JJ, Babb J, Weiss R. Nat Commun. 2018 Jun 22;9(1):2430. doi: 10.1038/s41467-018-04575-0. PubMed 29934631.
Backbone
  Vector backbone: Low Sensor Backbone (LSB)
  Vector type: Mammalian Expression, Synthetic Biology
Growth in bacteria
  Bacterial resistance: Ampicillin and Kanamycin, 100 & 50 μg/mL
  Growth temperature: 30°C
  Growth strain: NEB Stable
  Copy number: High Copy
Gene/Insert
  Gene/Insert name: hsa-miR-708-5p target
  Species: H. sapiens (human)
  Entrez Gene: MIR708 (a.k.a. MIRN708, hsa-mir-708)
  Promoter: EF-1a
  Cloning method: Gibson Cloning
Terms and licenses: Academic/Nonprofit Terms; Industry Terms: Not Available to Industry
Depositor comments: Please note that this plasmid is inherently unstable due to a repeating poly A element. We recommend performing a diagnostic digest on multiple colonies upon receipt. The depositors would like to note the presence of several discrepancies between the depositor sequence and physical plasmid sequence. In particular, the sequences upstream and downstream of the puromycin coding region have 10 bp insertions which do not affect the ability to perform puromycin selection. The sequences for those regions within the physical plasmids are as follows: Upstream of Puro: GAATTCGACCGCCTGTCTCAAGGTGCCACC; Downstream of Puro: GCTTTGAGACTACGCGTGAATTCACTCCTC. Please contact if you are interested in this plasmid prior to placing an order.
How to cite: LSB-hsa-miR-708-5p was a gift from Ron Weiss (Addgene plasmid # 103725 ; http://n2t.net/addgene:103725 ; RRID:Addgene_103725)
