>Addgene plasmid #103725 | LSB-hsa-miR-708-5p | depositor partial sequence | sequence record 196499 | hsa-miR-708-5p target
CCCAGCTAGATTGTAAGCTCCTT
